Addgene plasmid #130641: pSL0376 (His-MBP-StrepII-TniQ)
Purpose: Expresses V. cholerae CAST TniQ from a T7 promoter, with N-terminal His10-MBP-TEVsite-StrepII for purification.
Depositing lab: Samuel H. Sternberg. Depositing organization: Columbia University. Publication: Transposon-encoded CRISPR-Cas systems direct RNA-guided DNA integration. Klompe SE, Vo PLH, Halpin-Healy TS, Sternberg SH. Nature. 2019 Jul;571(7764):219-225. doi: 10.1038/s41586-019-1323-z. Epub 2019 Jun 12. PubMed 31189177.
Backbone
  Vector backbone: p2CT-10
  Vector type: Bacterial Expression, CRISPR ; Transposon
Growth in bacteria
  Bacterial resistance: Ampicillin, 100 μg/mL
  Growth temperature: 37°C
  Growth strain: DH5alpha
  Copy number: High Copy
Gene/Insert
  Gene/Insert name: VchTniQ
  Species: Vibrio cholerae
  GenBank ID: WP_000479715.1
  Promoter: T7
  Tag / fusion protein: His10-MBP-TEVsite-StrepII on TniQ (N terminal on insert)
  Cloning method: Ligation Independent Cloning
Terms and licenses: Academic/Nonprofit Terms; Industry Terms: Not Available to Industry
Depositor comments: Previously referred to as INTEGRATE.
How to cite: pSL0376 (His-MBP-StrepII-TniQ) was a gift from Samuel H. Sternberg (Addgene plasmid # 130641 ; http://n2t.net/addgene:130641 ; RRID:Addgene_130641)
