[The description below was written by a language model from this plasmid's Addgene catalogue record and pLannotate feature annotations shown in this document.]
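Description:
pSL0376 (His-MBP-StrepII-TniQ) is a 7,190-nt bacterial expression plasmid built on the p2CT-10 backbone by ligation-independent cloning, designed for recombinant production of TniQ from the Vibrio cholerae CRISPR-associated transposon (CAST) system, which the depositor notes was previously referred to as INTEGRATE. It replicates in E. coli from a ColE1/pMB1-family origin and is selected with ampicillin through a bla (β-lactamase) gene driven by its own promoter. The backbone shows clear pBR322 ancestry. The feature table finds the bom mobility region, a rop gene, and two separated fragments of the tetracycline efflux gene with the tet promoter flanking the expression cassette, which suggests the cassette interrupts that gene, so tetracycline resistance should not be expected to be functional. The catalogue lists the plasmid as high copy, although rop is normally associated with reduced copy number.

The expression cassette runs from a T7 promoter and the phage T7 gene 10 ribosome binding site to a T7 terminator, so it requires a host supplying T7 RNA polymerase. The open reading frame encodes, in order, a 10xHis tag, a signal-sequence-less (cytosolic) maltose binding protein, a TEV protease cleavage site, a Strep-tag II and then TniQ. The TniQ coding sequence itself was not annotated by the automated tool but presumably occupies the unannotated gap between the Strep tag and the terminator region. The short "SET1" hit just upstream of the terminator is probably residual T7 gene 10-derived vector sequence rather than a functional tag. The His tag permits metal-affinity capture and MBP aids solubility. TEV cleavage removes both, leaving StrepII-TniQ for further purification or pull-down. The plasmid is intended for purifying TniQ, for example for biochemical study of RNA-guided DNA transposition.
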