Features (pLannotate 1.2.2; 17 found; start..end, strand, type, name):
      1..589     +  rep_origin     ori: high-copy-number ColE1/pMB1/pBR322/pUC origin of replication
    775..914     -  misc_feature   bom: basis of mobility region from pBR322
   1016..1207    -  CDS            rop: Rop protein, which maintains plasmids at low copy number; rop
   1224..1604    +  CDS            YPB1_ECOLX: Protein predicted: Swiss-Prot protein existence level 4. From Escherichia coli.
   1846..2746    -  CDS            TcR (fragment): tetracycline efflux protein; tet; confers resistance to tetracycline
   2768..2786    +  promoter       T7 promoter: promoter for bacteriophage T7 RNA polymerase
   2875..2897    +  RBS            RBS: efficient ribosome binding site from bacteriophage T7 gene 10 (Olins and Rangwala, 1989)
   2917..2946    +  CDS            10xHis: 10xHis affinity tag
   2956..4056    +  CDS            MBP: maltose binding protein from E. coli; malE (mutated); This version of the gene does not encode a signal sequence, so MBP will remain in the cytosol.
   4111..4127    +  CDS            TEV site (fragment): tobacco etch virus (TEV) protease recognition and cleavage site
   4138..4160    +  CDS            Strep-Tag II (fragment): peptide that binds Strep-Tactin®, an engineered form of streptavidin
   5444..5493    +  CDS            SET1 (fragment): solubility-enhancement tag derived from T7 phage gene 10B
   5501..5548    +  terminator     T7 terminator: transcription terminator for bacteriophage T7 RNA polymerase
   5574..5866    -  CDS            TcR (fragment): tetracycline efflux protein; tet; confers resistance to tetracycline
   5914..5942    -  promoter       tet promoter: E. coli promoter for tetracycline efflux protein gene
   6055..6159    +  promoter       AmpR promoter: bla
   6160..7020    +  CDS            AmpR: β-lactamase; bla; confers resistance to ampicillin, carbenicillin, and related antibiotics
>Addgene plasmid #130641 | pSL0376 (His-MBP-StrepII-TniQ) | addgene full sequence | sequence record 255645 | Addgene NGS Result
TTGAGATCCTTTTTTTCTGCGCGTAATCTGCTGCTTGCAAACAAAAAAACCACCGCTACCAGCGGTGGTT
TGTTTGCCGGATCAAGAGCTACCAACTCTTTTTCCGAAGGTAACTGGCTTCAGCAGAGCGCAGATACCAA
ATACTGTCCTTCTAGTGTAGCCGTAGTTAGGCCACCACTTCAAGAACTCTGTAGCACCGCCTACATACCT
CGCTCTGCTAATCCTGTTACCAGTGGCTGCTGCCAGTGGCGATAAGTCGTGTCTTACCGGGTTGGACTCA
AGACGATAGTTACCGGATAAGGCGCAGCGGTCGGGCTGAACGGGGGGTTCGTGCACACAGCCCAGCTTGG
AGCGAACGACCTACACCGAACTGAGATACCTACAGCGTGAGCTATGAGAAAGCGCCACGCTTCCCGAAGG
GAGAAAGGCGGACAGGTATCCGGTAAGCGGCAGGGTCGGAACAGGAGAGCGCACGAGGGAGCTTCCAGGG
GGAAACGCCTGGTATCTTTATAGTCCTGTCGGGTTTCGCCACCTCTGACTTGAGCGTCGATTTTTGTGAT
GCTCGTCAGGGGGGCGGAGCCTATGGAAAAACGCCAGCAACGCGGCCTTTTTACGGTTCCTGGCCTTTTG
CTGGCCTTTTGCTCACATGTTCTTTCCTGCGTTATCCCCTGATTCTGTGGATAACCGTATTACCGCCTTT
GAGTGAGCTGATACCGCTCGCCGCAGCCGAACGACCGAGCGCAGCGAGTCAGTGAGCGAGGAAGCGGAAG
AGCGCCTGATGCGGTATTTTCTCCTTACGCATCTGTGCGGTATTTCACACCGCAATGGTGCACTCTCAGT
ACAATCTGCTCTGATGCCGCATAGTTAAGCCAGTATACACTCCGCTATCGCTACGTGACTGGGTCATGGC
TGCGCCCCGACACCCGCCAACACCCGCTGACGCGCCCTGACGGGCTTGTCTGCTCCCGGCATCCGCTTAC
AGACAAGCTGTGACCGTCTCCGGGAGCTGCATGTGTCAGAGGTTTTCACCGTCATCACCGAAACGCGCGA
GGCAGCTGCGGTAAAGCTCATCAGCGTGGTCGTGAAGCGATTCACAGATGTCTGCCTGTTCATCCGCGTC
CAGCTCGTTGAGTTTCTCCAGAAGCGTTAATGTCTGGCTTCTGATAAAGCGGGCCATGTTAAGGGCGGTT
TTTTCCTGTTTGGTCACTGATGCCTCCGTGTAAGGGGGATTTCTGTTCATGGGGGTAATGATACCGATGA
AACGAGAGAGGATGCTCACGATACGGGTTACTGATGATGAACATGCCCGGTTACTGGAACGTTGTGAGGG
TAAACAACTGGCGGTATGGATGCGGCGGGACCAGAGAAAAATCACTCAGGGTCAATGCCAGCGCTTCGTT
AATACAGATGTAGGTGTTCCACAGGGTAGCCAGCAGCATCCTGCGATGCAGATCCGGAACATAATGGTGC
AGGGCGCTGACTTCCGCGTTTCCAGACTTTACGAAACACGGAAACCGAAGACCATTCATGTTGTTGCTCA
GGTCGCAGACGTTTTGCAGCAGCAGTCGCTTCACGTTCGCTCGCGTATCGGTGATTCATTCTGCTAACCA
GTAAGGCAACCCCGCCAGCCTAGCCGGGTCCTCAACGACAGGAGCACGATCATGCGCACCCGTGGCCAGG
ACCCAACGCTGCCCGAGATGCGCCGCGTGCGGCTGCTGGAGATGGCGGACGCGATGGATATGTTCTGCCA
AGGGTTGGTTTGCGCATTCACAGTTCTCCGCAAGAATTGATTGGCTCCAATTCTTGGAGTGGTGAATCCG
TTAGCGAGGTGCCGCCGGCTTCCATTCAGGTCGAGGTGGCCCGGCTCCATGCACCGCGACGCAACGCGGG
GAGGCAGACAAGGTATAGGGCGGCGCCTACAATCCATGCCAACCCGTTCCATGTGCTCGCCGAGGCGGCA
TAAATCGCCGTGACGATCAGCGGTCCAATGATCGAAGTTAGGCTGGTAAGAGCCGCGAGCGATCCTTGAA
GCTGTCCCTGATGGTCGTCATCTACCTGCCTGGACAGCATGGCCTGCAACGCGGGCATCCCGATGCCGCC
GGAAGCGAGAAGAATCATAATGGGGAAGGCCATCCAGCCTCGCGTCGCGAACGCCAGCAAGACGTAGCCC
AGCGCGTCGGCCGCCATGCCGGCGATAATGGCCTGCTTCTCGCCGAAACGTTTGGTGGCGGGACCAGTGA
CGAAGGCTTGAGCGAGGGCGTGCAAGATTCCGAATACCGCAAGCGACAGGCCGATCATCGTCGCGCTCCA
GCGAAAGCGGTCCTCGCCGAAAATGACCCAGAGCGCTGCCGGCACCTGTCCTACGAGTTGCATGATAAAG
AAGACAGTCATAAGTGCGGCGACGATAGTCATGCCCCGCGCCCACCGGAAGGAGCTGACTGGGTTGAAGG
CTCTCAAGGGCATCGGTCGACGCTCTCCCTTATGCGACTCCTGCATTAGGAAGCAGCCCAGTAGTAGGTT
GAGGCCGTTGAGCACCGCCGCCGCAAGGAATGGTGCATGCAAGGAGATGGCGCCCAACAGTCCCCCGGCC
ACGGGGCCTGCCACCATACCCACGCCGAAACAAGCGCTCATGAGCCCGAAGTGGCGAGCCCGATCTTCCC
CATCGGTGATGTCGGCGATATAGGCGCCAGCAACCGCACCTGTGGCGCCGGTGATGCCGGCCACGATGCG
TCCGGCGTAGAGGATCGAGATCTCGATCCCGCGAAATTAATACGACTCACTATAGGGAGACCACAACGGT
TTCCCTCTAGTGCCGGCTCCGGAGAGCTCTTTAATTAAGCGGCCGCCCTGCAGGACTCGAGTTCTAGAAA
TAATTTTGTTTAACTTTAAGAAGGAGATATACATATGAAATCTTCTCACCATCACCATCACCATCACCAT
CACCATGGTTCTTCTATGAAAATCGAAGAAGGTAAACTGGTAATCTGGATTAACGGCGATAAAGGCTATA
ACGGTCTCGCTGAAGTCGGTAAGAAATTCGAGAAAGATACCGGAATTAAAGTCACCGTTGAGCATCCGGA
TAAACTGGAAGAGAAATTCCCACAGGTTGCGGCAACTGGCGATGGCCCTGACATTATCTTCTGGGCACAC
GACCGCTTTGGTGGCTACGCTCAATCTGGCCTGTTGGCTGAAATCACCCCGGACAAAGCGTTCCAGGACA
AGCTGTATCCGTTTACCTGGGATGCCGTACGTTACAACGGCAAGCTGATTGCTTACCCGATCGCTGTTGA
AGCGTTATCGCTGATTTATAACAAAGATCTGCTGCCGAACCCGCCAAAAACCTGGGAAGAGATCCCGGCG
CTGGATAAAGAACTGAAAGCGAAAGGTAAGAGCGCGCTGATGTTCAACCTGCAAGAACCGTACTTCACCT
GGCCGCTGATTGCTGCTGACGGGGGTTATGCGTTCAAGTATGAAAACGGCAAGTACGACATTAAAGACGT
GGGCGTGGATAACGCTGGCGCGAAAGCGGGTCTGACCTTCCTGGTTGACCTGATTAAAAACAAACACATG
AATGCAGACACCGATTACTCCATCGCAGAAGCTGCCTTTAATAAAGGCGAAACAGCGATGACCATCAACG
GCCCGTGGGCATGGTCCAACATCGACACCAGCAAAGTGAATTATGGTGTAACGGTACTGCCGACCTTCAA
GGGTCAACCATCCAAACCGTTCGTTGGCGTGCTGAGCGCAGGTATTAACGCCGCCAGTCCGAACAAAGAG
CTGGCAAAAGAGTTCCTCGAAAACTATCTGCTGACTGATGAAGGTCTGGAAGCGGTTAATAAAGACAAAC
CGCTGGGTGCCGTAGCGCTGAAGTCTTACGAGGAAGAGTTGGCGAAAGATCCACGTATTGCCGCCACTAT
GGAAAACGCCCAGAAAGGTGAAATCATGCCGAACATCCCGCAGATGTCCGCTTTCTGGTATGCCGTGCGT
ACTGCGGTGATCAACGCCGCCAGCGGTCGTCAGACTGTCGATGAAGCCCTGAAAGACGCGCAGACTAATT
CGAGCTCGAACAACAACAACAATAACAATAACAACAACCTCGGGATCGAGGAAAACCTGTACTTCCAATC
CAATGCATGGAGCCACCCGCAGTTCGAAAAAGGTGGCAGCGGTTCTATGTTTTTGCAAAGACCTAAACCT
TACAGCGATGAAAGTTTAGAAAGTTTCTTTATCCGAGTGGCTAACAAAAATGGCTACGGTGATGTCCATC
GCTTCCTAGAAGCCACTAAACGATTCCTTCAAGACATTGACCATAATGGCTATCAAACCTTTCCGACTGA
TATAACTCGGATAAACCCATACTCAGCTAAAAACAGTTCCAGCGCACGAACTGCGTCATTCCTGAAACTT
GCACAATTGACATTTAATGAACCGCCAGAGCTACTTGGGTTGGCAATTAACAGAACAAACATGAAATACT
CGCCGTCAACTAGCGCGGTTGTTAGAGGTGCAGAAGTCTTTCCTCGCAGTTTACTACGGACGCACTCCAT
CCCCTGCTGTCCTTTGTGTCTGCGAGAAAATGGCTACGCCTCCTACCTTTGGCACTTTCAGGGGTACGAA
TACTGCCACAGCCATAACGTACCTTTAATTACCACTTGTAGCTGTGGTAAGGAGTTTGACTACCGAGTAT
CTGGGTTAAAGGGCATTTGCTGCAAATGCAAGGAGCCTATCACCTTAACCAGCAGGGAGAACGGTCATGA
GGCAGCGTGTACTGTTTCAAACTGGCTTGCTGGCCATGAATCTAAACCTCTGCCAAATCTTCCTAAAAGC
TACCGATGGGGTTTAGTTCATTGGTGGATGGGTATTAAAGATAGCGAGTTCGATCACTTTTCGTTCGTTC
AATTTTTCTCAAACTGGCCAAGGTCATTCCACTCGATAATCGAAGATGAAGTAGAGTTCAACCTTGAGCA
TGCTGTTGTCAGCACGTCTGAATTACGACTAAAAGATCTTCTTGGTCGATTGTTTTTCGGTTCAATTCGG
TTACCTGAGCGGAATCTTCAACACAATATCATCCTTGGTGAGCTTCTCTGCTATTTAGAAAATCGTTTAT
GGCAAGACAAGGGATTAATCGCCAACCTCAAAATGAACGCGTTAGAGGCGACTGTAATGTTAAATTGTAG
CCTCGATCAGATTGCATCAATGGTTGAACAACGCATCTTGAAGCCAAATCGAAAAAGCAAGCCCAACAGC
CCTCTTGATGTTACCGATTATCTATTTCATTTCGGCGATATTTTCTGTCTTTGGTTAGCTGAGTTCCAAA
GCGATGAGTTTAACCGTTCGTTTTATGTGTCGAGGTGGTAATAGCATTGGAAGTGGATAACGGATCCGCG
ATCGCGGCGCGCCACCTGGTGGCCGGCCGGTACCACGCGTGCGCGCTGATCCGGCTGCTAACAAAGCCCG
AAAGGAAGCTGAGTTGGCTGCTGCCACCGCTGAGCAATAACTAGCATAACCCCTTGGGGCCTCTAAACGG
GTCTTGAGGGGTTTTTTGCTGAAAGGAGGAACTATATCCGGATATCCACAGGACGGGTGTGGTCGCCATG
ATCGCGTAGTCGATAGTGGCTCCAAGTAGCGAAGCGAGCAGGACTGGGCGGCGGCCAAAGCGGTCGGACA
GTGCTCCGAGAACGGGTGCGCATAGAAATTGCATCAACGCATATAGCGCTAGCAGCACGCCATAGTGACT
GGCGATGCTGTCGGAATGGACGATATCCCGCAAGAGGCCCGGCAGTACCGGCATAACCAAGCCTATGCCT
ACAGCATCCAGGGTGACGGTGCCGAGGATGACGATGAGCGCATTGTTAGATTTCATACACGGTGCCTGAC
TGCGTTAGCAATTTAACTGTGATAAACTACCGCATTAAAGCTTATCGATGATAAGCTGTCAAACATGAGA
ATTCTTGAAGACGAAAGGGCCTCGTGATACGCCTATTTTTATAGGTTAATGTCATGATAATAATGGTTTC
TTAGACGTCAGGTGGCACTTTTCGGGGAAATGTGCGCGGAACCCCTATTTGTTTATTTTTCTAAATACAT
TCAAATATGTATCCGCTCATGAGACAATAACCCTGATAAATGCTTCAATAACATTGAAAAAGGAAGAGTA
TGAGTATTCAACATTTCCGTGTCGCCCTTATTCCCTTTTTTGCGGCATTTTGCCTTCCTGTTTTTGCTCA
CCCAGAAACGCTGGTGAAAGTAAAAGATGCTGAAGATCAGTTGGGTGCACGAGTGGGTTACATCGAACTG
GATCTCAACAGCGGTAAGATCCTTGAGAGTTTTCGCCCCGAAGAACGTTTTCCAATGATGAGCACTTTTA
AAGTTCTGCTATGTGGCGCGGTATTATCCCGTGTTGACGCCGGGCAAGAGCAACTCGGTCGCCGCATACA
CTATTCTCAGAATGACTTGGTTGAGTACTCACCAGTCACAGAAAAGCATCTTACGGATGGCATGACAGTA
AGAGAATTATGCAGTGCTGCCATAACCATGAGTGATAACACTGCGGCCAACTTACTTCTGACAACGATCG
GAGGACCGAAGGAGCTAACCGCTTTTTTGCACAACATGGGGGATCATGTAACTCGCCTTGATCGTTGGGA
ACCGGAGCTGAATGAAGCCATACCAAACGACGAGCGTGACACCACGATGCCTGCAGCAATGGCAACAACG
TTGCGCAAACTATTAACTGGCGAACTACTTACTCTAGCTTCCCGGCAACAATTAATAGACTGGATGGAGG
CGGATAAAGTTGCAGGACCACTTCTGCGCTCGGCCCTTCCGGCTGGCTGGTTTATTGCTGATAAATCTGG
AGCCGGTGAGCGTGGGTCTCGCGGTATCATTGCAGCACTGGGGCCAGATGGTAAGCCCTCCCGTATCGTA
GTTATCTACACGACGGGGAGTCAGGCAACTATGGATGAACGAAATAGACAGATCGCTGAGATAGGTGCCT
CACTGATTAAGCATTGGTAACTGTCAGACCAAGTTTACTCATATATACTTTAGATTGATTTAAAACTTCA
TTTTTAATTTAAAAGGATCTAGGTGAAGATCCTTTTTGATAATCTCATGACCAAAATCCCTTAACGTGAG
TTTTCGTTCCACTGAGCGTCAGACCCCGTAGAAAAGATCAAAGGATCTTC
